Addgene plasmid #129967: pRDAX-451 N-Tag Venus210[2] L10 FRB mCherry
Purpose: PPI (BiFC/TriFC) assay vector
Depositing lab: Gary Lewin. Depositing organization: Max-Delbrueck-Centrum fuer Molekulare Medizin (MDC).
Backbone
  Vector backbone: custom built
  Vector type: Mammalian Expression
Growth in bacteria
  Bacterial resistance: Ampicillin, 100 μg/mL
  Growth temperature: 37°C
  Growth strain: DH5alpha
  Copy number: High Copy
Gene/Insert
  Gene/Insert name: FRB
  Species: M. musculus (mouse)
  Cloning method: Restriction Enzyme; 5′ cloning site unknown (unknown if destroyed); 3′ cloning site unknown (unknown if destroyed)
Terms and licenses: Academic/Nonprofit Terms; Industry Terms: Not Available to Industry
How to cite: pRDAX-451 N-Tag Venus210[2] L10 FRB mCherry was a gift from Gary Lewin (Addgene plasmid # 129967 ; http://n2t.net/addgene:129967 ; RRID:Addgene_129967)
