[The description below was written by a language model from this plasmid's Addgene catalogue record and pLannotate feature annotations shown in this document.]
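Description:
pRDAX-451 N-Tag Venus210[2] L10 FRB mCherry is a custom-built mammalian expression plasmid of about 6.3 kb designed for protein–protein interaction assays based on bimolecular or trimolecular fluorescence complementation (BiFC/TriFC). It is propagated in E. coli as a high-copy plasmid through a ColE1/pUC-type origin and selected with ampicillin via the β-lactamase gene under its own promoter. No mammalian selection marker is annotated.

Expression is driven by the human CMV immediate-early enhancer and promoter, followed by a chimeric β-globin/immunoglobulin intron that promotes efficient processing of the transcript. The first open reading frame begins with a short GFP-family fragment of under 90 nt. The annotation tool matched it to an Aequorea-derived variant, but from the construct name it is presumably the small C-terminal Venus piece produced by splitting at position 210. It is placed as an N-terminal tag and joined, apparently through the "L10" linker, to FRB, the FKBP–rapamycin binding domain. The catalogue lists the insert as mouse, whereas the feature match describes the domain of human FRAP. Downstream, an EMCV IRES allows translation of mCherry from the same mRNA, giving a red signal that reports transfection and expression level independently of complementation. A second chimeric intron, a WPRE and the bGH polyadenylation signal complete the cassette. A rabbit β-globin poly(A) region and a T3 promoter lie further along in the backbone.

Because FRB associates with FKBP only in the presence of rapamycin, this construct likely serves as an inducible control partner for complementary Venus-fragment fusions, though the record does not state this explicitly.
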