Features (pLannotate 1.2.2; 17 found; start..end, strand, type, name):
    155..532     +  enhancer       CMV enhancer: human cytomegalovirus immediate early enhancer
    534..733     +  promoter       CMV promoter: human cytomegalovirus (CMV) immediate early promoter
    872..1004    +  intron         chimeric intron: chimera between introns from human β-globin and immunoglobulin heavy chain genes
   1028..1114    +  CDS            GFPxm181uv (fragment): GFPxm181uv is a basic (constitutively fluorescent) long stokes shift fluorescent protein published in 2006, derived from Aequorea macrodactyla.
   1151..1426    +  CDS            FRB: FKBP-rapamycin binding domain of human FRAP
   1443..2029    +  misc_feature   IRES2: internal ribosome entry site (IRES) of the encephalomyocarditis virus (EMCV)
   2030..2737    +  CDS            mCherry: mCherry is a basic (constitutively fluorescent) red fluorescent protein published in 2004, derived from Discosoma sp.. It is reported to be a very rapidly-maturing monomer with low acid sensitivity.
   2786..2918    +  intron         chimeric intron: chimera between introns from human β-globin and immunoglobulin heavy chain genes
   2927..3515    +  misc_feature   WPRE: woodchuck hepatitis virus posttranscriptional regulatory element
   3519..3535    +  misc_feature   MCS (fragment): pUC18/19 multiple cloning site
   3548..3659    +  polyA_signal   bGH poly(A) signal: bovine growth hormone polyadenylation signal
   3755..3773    -  promoter       T3 promoter: promoter for bacteriophage T3 RNA polymerase
   3832..3906    +  CDS            HBB (fragment): HBB_PONPY - Experimental evidence at transcript level: Swiss-Prot protein existence level 2. Involved in oxygen transport from the lung to the various peripheral tissues. From Pongo pygmaeus (Bornean orangutan).
   3977..4032    +  polyA_signal   β-globin poly(A) signal: rabbit β-globin polyadenylation signal (Gil and Proudfoot, 1987)
   4411..4999    -  rep_origin     ori: high-copy-number ColE1/pMB1/pBR322/pUC origin of replication
   5170..6030    -  CDS            AmpR: β-lactamase; bla; confers resistance to ampicillin, carbenicillin, and related antibiotics
   6031..6135    -  promoter       AmpR promoter: bla
>Addgene plasmid #129967 | pRDAX-451 N-Tag Venus210[2] L10 FRB mCherry | addgene full sequence | sequence record 266232 | Addgene NGS Result
GCCTGCCTCCAGGCCTCAATATTGGCCATTAGCCATATTATTCATTGGTTATATAGCATAAATCAATATT
GGCTATTGGCCATTGCATACGTTGTATCTATATCATAATATGTACATTTATATTGGCTCATGTCCAATAT
GACCGCCATGTTGGCATTGATTATTGACTAGTTATTAATAGTAATCAATTACGGGGTCATTAGTTCATAG
CCCATATATGGAGTTCCGCGTTACATAACTTACGGTAAATGGCCCGCCTGGCTGACCGCCCAACGACCCC
CGCCCATTGACGTCAATAATGACGTATGTTCCCATAGTAACGCCAATAGGGACTTTCCATTGACGTCAAT
GGGTGGAGTATTTACGGTAAACTGCCCACTTGGCAGTACATCAAGTGTATCATATGCCAAGTCCGCCCCC
TATTGACGTCAATGACGGTAAATGGCCCGCCTGGCATTATGCCCAGTACATGACCTTACGGGACTTTCCT
ACTTGGCAGTACATCTACGTATTAGTCATCGCTATTACCATGGTGATGCGGTTTTGGCAGTACACCAATG
GGCGTGGATAGCGGTTTGACTCACGGGGATTTCCAAGTCTCCACCCCATTGACGTCAATGGGAGTTTGTT
TTGGCACCAAAATCAACGGGACTTTCCAAAATGTCGTAATAACCCCGCCCCGTTGACGCAAATGGGCGGT
AGGCGTGTACGGTGGGAGGTCTATATAAGCAGAGCTCGTTTAGTGAACCGTCAGATCACTAGAAGCTTTA
TTGCGGTAGTTTATCACAGTTAAATTGCTAACGCAGTCAGTGCTTCTGACACAACAGTCTCGAACTTAAG
CTGCAGAAGTTGGTCGTGAGGCACTGGGCAGGTAAGTATCAAGGTTACAAGACAGGTTTAAGGAGACCAA
TAGAAACTGGGCTTGTCGAGACAGAGAAGACTCTTGCGTTTCTGATAGGCACCTATTGGTCTTACTGACA
TCCACTTTGCCTTTCTCTCCACAGGTGTCCACTCCCAGGCCACCATGGATCCCAATGAGAAGAGGGACCA
TATGGTACTGCTCGAATTCGTGACTGCAGCAGGCATTACCCTTGGGATGGATGAACTTTATAAGGGGAGC
TCTGCCAGCGGTGGCAGCACCTCCGTGGCCATCCTCTGGCATGAGATGTGGCATGAAGGCCTGGAAGAGG
CATCTCGTTTGTACTTTGGGGAAAGGAACGTGAAAGGCATGTTTGAGGTGCTGGAGCCCTTGCATGCTAT
GATGGAACGGGGCCCCCAGACTCTGAAGGAAACATCCTTTAATCAGGCCTATGGTCGAGATTTAATGGAG
GCCCAAGAGTGGTGCAGGAAGTACATGAAATCAGGGAATGTCAAGGACCTCACCCAAGCCTGGGACCTCT
ATTATCATGTGTTCCGACGAATCTCATAAGAATTCAGATCCGCCCCTCTCCCTCCCCCCCCCCTAACGTT
ACTGGCCGAAGCCGCTTGGAATAAGGCCGGTGTGCGTTTGTCTATATGTTATTTTCCACCATATTGCCGT
CTTTTGGCAATGTGAGGGCCCGGAAACCTGGCCCTGTCTTCTTGACGAGCATTCCTAGGGGTCTTTCCCC
TCTCGCCAAAGGAATGCAAGGTCTGTTGAATGTCGTGAAGGAAGCAGTTCCTCTGGTAGCTTCTTGAAGA
CAAACAACGTCTGTAGCGACCCTTTGCAGGCAGCGGAACCCCCCACCTGGCGACAGGTGCCTCTGCGGCC
AAAAGCCACGTGTATAAGATACACCTGCAAAGGCGGCACAACCCCAGTGCCACGTTGTGAGTTGGATAGT
TGTGGAAAGAGTCAAATGGCTCTCCTCAAGCGTATTCAACAAGGGGCTGAAGGATGCCCAGAAGGTACCC
CATTGTATGGGATCTGATCTGGGGCCTCGGTACACATGCTTTACATGTGTTTAGTCGAGGTTAAAAAAAC
GTCTAGGCCCCCCGAACCACGGGGACGTGGTTTTCCTTTGAAAAACACGATGATAATATGGCCACAACCA
TGGTGAGCAAGGGCGAGGAGGATAACATGGCCATCATCAAGGAGTTCATGCGCTTCAAGGTGCACATGGA
GGGCTCCGTGAACGGCCACGAGTTCGAGATCGAGGGCGAGGGCGAGGGCCGCCCCTACGAGGGCACCCAG
ACCGCCAAGCTGAAGGTGACCAAGGGTGGCCCCCTGCCCTTCGCCTGGGACATCCTGTCCCCTCAGTTCA
TGTACGGCTCCAAGGCCTACGTGAAGCACCCCGCCGACATCCCCGACTACTTGAAGCTGTCCTTCCCCGA
GGGCTTCAAGTGGGAGCGCGTGATGAACTTCGAGGACGGCGGCGTGGTGACCGTGACCCAGGACTCCTCC
CTGCAGGACGGCGAGTTCATCTACAAGGTGAAGCTGCGCGGCACCAACTTCCCCTCCGACGGCCCCGTAA
TGCAGAAGAAGACCATGGGCTGGGAGGCCTCCTCCGAGCGGATGTACCCCGAGGACGGCGCCCTGAAGGG
CGAGATCAAGCAGAGGCTGAAGCTGAAGGACGGCGGCCACTACGACGCTGAGGTCAAGACCACCTACAAG
GCCAAGAAGCCCGTGCAGCTGCCCGGCGCCTACAACGTCAACATCAAGTTGGACATCACCTCCCACAACG
AGGACTACACCATCGTGGAACAGTACGAACGCGCCGAGGGCCGCCACTCCACCGGCGGCATGGACGAGCT
GTACAAGTAAACCGGTGCTCGAGGTACCGATGAATAGCTAAGGTCGAGGCCGCAGGTAAGTATCAAGGTT
ACAAGACAGGTTTAAGGAGACCAATAGAAACTGGGCTTGTCGAGACAGAGAAGACTCTTGCGTTTCTGAT
AGGCACCTATTGGTCTTACTGACATCCACTTTGCCTTTCTCTCCACAGGTGTCGACAATCAACCTCTGGA
TTACAAAATTTGTGAAAGATTGACTGGTATTCTTAACTATGTTGCTCCTTTTACGCTATGTGGATACGCT
GCTTTAATGCCTTTGTATCATGCTATTGCTTCCCGTATGGCTTTCATTTTCTCCTCCTTGTATAAATCCT
GGTTGCTGTCTCTTTATGAGGAGTTGTGGCCCGTTGTCAGGCAACGTGGCGTGGTGTGCACTGTGTTTGC
TGACGCAACCCCCACTGGTTGGGGCATTGCCACCACCTGTCAGCTCCTTTCCGGGACTTTCGCTTTCCCC
CTCCCTATTGCCACGGCGGAACTCATCGCCGCCTGCCTTGCCCGCTGCTGGACAGGGGCTCGGCTGTTGG
GCACTGACAATTCCGTGGTGTTGTCGGGGAAGCTGACGTCCTTTCCATGGCTGCTCGCCTGTGTTGCCAC
CTGGATTCTGCGCGGGACGTCCTTCTGCTACGTCCCTTCGGCCCTCAATCCAGCGGACCTTCCTTCCCGC
GGCCTGCTGCCGGCTCTGCGGCCTCTTCCGCGTCTTCGCCTTCGCCCTCAGACGAGTCGGATCTCCCTTT
GGGCCGCCTCCCCGCCTGGAATTCGAGCTCGGTACGATCAGCCTCGACTGTGCCTTCTAGTTGCCAGCCA
TCTGTTGTTTGCCCCTCCCCCGTGCCTTCCTTGACCCTGGAAGGTGCCACTCCCACTGTCCTTTCCTAAT
AAAATGAGGAAATTGCATCGCATTGTCTGAGTAGGTGTCATTCTATTCTGGGGGGTGGGGTGGGGCAGGA
CAGCAAGGGGGAGGATTGGGAAGACAATAGCCCAGCTTTTGTTCCCTTTAGTGAGGGTTAATTGCGCGCT
TGGCGTAATCATGGTCATAGCTGTTTCCTGTGTGAAATTGTTATCCGCTAATTCACTCCTCAGGTGCAGG
CTGCCTATCAGAAGGTGGTGGCTGGTGTGGCCAATGCCCTGGCTCACAAATACCACTGAGATCTTTTTCC
CTCTGCCAAAAATTATGGGGACATCATGAAGCCCCTTGAGCATCTGACTTCTGGCTAATAAAGGAAATTT
ATTTTCATTGCAATAGTGTGTTGGAATTTTTTGTGTCTCTCACTCGGAAGGACATATGGGAGGGCAAATC
ATTTAAAACATCAGAATGAGTATTTGGTTTAGAGTTTGGCAACATATGCCCATATGCTGGCTGCCATGAA
CAAAGGTTGGCTATAAAGAGGTCATCAGTATATGAAACAGCCCCCTGCTGTCCATTCCTTATTCCATAGA
AAAGCCTTGACTTGAGGTTAGATTTTTTTTATATTTTGTTTTGTGTTATTTTTTTCTTTAACATCCCTAA
AATTTTCCTTACATGTTTTACTAGCCAGATTTTTCCTCCTCTCCTGACTACTCCCAGTCATAGCTGTCCC
TCTTCTCTTATGGAGATCGGCCGGCCGCCGGCGTCGACGCGCGCGGCCGCGGCGCGCCGTTGCTGGCGTT
TTTCCATAGGCTCCGCCCCCCTGACGAGCATCACAAAAATCGACGCTCAAGTCAGAGGTGGCGAAACCCG
ACAGGACTATAAAGATACCAGGCGTTTCCCCCTGGAAGCTCCCTCGTGCGCTCTCCTGTTCCGACCCTGC
CGCTTACCGGATACCTGTCCGCCTTTCTCCCTTCGGGAAGCGTGGCGCTTTCTCATAGCTCACGCTGTAG
GTATCTCAGTTCGGTGTAGGTCGTTCGCTCCAAGCTGGGCTGTGTGCACGAACCCCCCGTTCAGCCCGAC
CGCTGCGCCTTATCCGGTAACTATCGTCTTGAGTCCAACCCGGTAAGACACGACTTATCGCCACTGGCAG
CAGCCACTGGTAACAGGATTAGCAGAGCGAGGTATGTAGGCGGTGCTACAGAGTTCTTGAAGTGGTGGCC
TAACTACGGCTACACTAGAAGAACAGTATTTGGTATCTGCGCTCTGCTGAAGCCAGTTACCTTCGGAAAA
AGAGTTGGTAGCTCTTGATCCGGCAAACAAACCACCGCTGGTAGCGGTGGTTTTTTTGTTTGCAAGCAGC
AGATTACGCGCAGAAAAAAAGGATCTCAAGAAGATCCTTTGATCTTTTCTACGGGGTCTGACGCTCAGTG
GAACGAAAACTCACGTTAAGGGATTTTGGTCATGAGATTATCAAAAAGGATCTTCACCTAGATCCTTTTA
AATTAAAAATGAAGTTTTAAATCAATCTAAAGTATATATGAGTAAACTTGGTCTGACAGTTACCAATGCT
TAATCAGTGAGGCACCTATCTCAGCGATCTGTCTATTTCGTTCATCCATAGTTGCCTGACTCCCCGTCGT
GTAGATAACTACGATACGGGAGGGCTTACCATCTGGCCCCAGTGCTGCAATGATACCGCGAGACCCACGC
TCACCGGCTCCAGATTTATCAGCAATAAACCAGCCAGCCGGAAGGGCCGAGCGCAGAAGTGGTCCTGCAA
CTTTATCCGCCTCCATCCAGTCTATTAATTGTTGCCGGGAAGCTAGAGTAAGTAGTTCGCCAGTTAATAG
TTTGCGCAACGTTGTTGCCATTGCTACAGGCATCGTGGTGTCACGCTCGTCGTTTGGTATGGCTTCATTC
AGCTCCGGTTCCCAACGATCAAGGCGAGTTACATGATCCCCCATGTTGTGCAAAAAAGCGGTTAGCTCCT
TCGGTCCTCCGATCGTTGTCAGAAGTAAGTTGGCCGCAGTGTTATCACTCATGGTTATGGCAGCACTGCA
TAATTCTCTTACTGTCATGCCATCCGTAAGATGCTTTTCTGTGACTGGTGAGTACTCAACCAAGTCATTC
TGAGAATAGTGTATGCGGCGACCGAGTTGCTCTTGCCCGGCGTCAATACGGGATAATACCGCGCCACATA
GCAGAACTTTAAAAGTGCTCATCATTGGAAAACGTTCTTCGGGGCGAAAACTCTCAAGGATCTTACCGCT
GTTGAGATCCAGTTCGATGTAACCCACTCGTGCACCCAACTGATCTTCAGCATCTTTTACTTTCACCAGC
GTTTCTGGGTGAGCAAAAACAGGAAGGCAAAATGCCGCAAAAAAGGGAATAAGGGCGACACGGAAATGTT
GAATACTCATACTCTTCCTTTTTCAATATTATTGAAGCATTTATCAGGGTTATTGTCTCATGAGCGGATA
CATATTTGAATGTATTTAGAAAAATAAACAAATAGGGGTTCCGCGCACATTTCCCCGAAAAGTGCCACCT
GACGTCTAAGAAACCATTATTATCATGACATTAACCTATAAAAATAGGCGTATCACGAGGCCCTTTCGTC
TACGCGCGCGCCGGCGGCGCGCCGTCGACGGCCGGCCGCGGCCGC
